>Addgene plasmid #78122 | miR190 in pcDNA3.1 | addgene full sequence | sequence record 146846 | Addgene assembled sequence
GACGGATCGGGAGATCTCCCGATCCCCTATGGTGCACTCTCAGTACAATCTGCTCTGATGCCGCATAGTT
AAGCCAGTATCTGCTCCCTGCTTGTGTGTTGGAGGTCGCTGAGTAGTGCGCGAGCAAAATTTAAGCTACA
ACAAGGCAAGGCTTGACCGACAATTGCATGAAGAATCTGCTTAGGGTTAGGCGTTTTGCGCTGCTTCGCG
ATGTACGGGCCAGATATACGCGTTGACATTGATTATTGACTAGTTATTAATAGTAATCAATTACGGGGTC
ATTAGTTCATAGCCCATATATGGAGTTCCGCGTTACATAACTTACGGTAAATGGCCCGCCTGGCTGACCG
CCCAACGACCCCCGCCCATTGACGTCAATAATGACGTATGTTCCCATAGTAACGCCAATAGGGACTTTCC
ATTGACGTCAATGGGTGGAGTATTTACGGTAAACTGCCCACTTGGCAGTACATCAAGTGTATCATATGCC
AAGTACGCCCCCTATTGACGTCAATGACGGTAAATGGCCCGCCTGGCATTATGCCCAGTACATGACCTTA
TGGGACTTTCCTACTTGGCAGTACATCTACGTATTAGTCATCGCTATTACCATGGTGATGCGGTTTTGGC
AGTACATCAATGGGCGTGGATAGCGGTTTGACTCACGGGGATTTCCAAGTCTCCACCCCATTGACGTCAA
TGGGAGTTTGTTTTGGCACCAAAATCAACGGGACTTTCCAAAATGTCGTAACAACTCCGCCCCATTGACG
CAAATGGGCGGTAGGCGTGTACGGTGGGAGGTCTATATAAGCAGAGCTCTCTGGCTAACTAGAGAACCCA
CTGCTTACTGGCTTATCGAAATTAATACGACTCACTATAGGGAGACCCAAGCTGGCTAGCGTTTAAACTT
AAGCTTGGTACCGAGCTCGGATCCACTAGTCCAGTGTGGTGGAATTCTGCAGATATCCAGCACAGTGGCG
GCCGCTCGAGATCTTGCAGGCCTCTGTGTGATATGTTTGATATATTAGGTTGTTATTTAATCCAACTATA
TATCAAACATATTCCTACAGTGTCTTGCCGATCCTCGAGTCTAGAGGGCCCGTTTAAACCCGCTGATCAG
CCTCGACTGTGCCTTCTAGTTGCCAGCCATCTGTTGTTTGCCCCTCCCCCGTGCCTTCCTTGACCCTGGA
AGGTGCCACTCCCACTGTCCTTTCCTAATAAAATGAGGAAATTGCATCGCATTGTCTGAGTAGGTGTCAT
TCTATTCTGGGGGGTGGGGTGGGGCAGGACAGCAAGGGGGAGGATTGGGAAGACAATAGCAGGCATGCTG
GGGATGCGGTGGGCTCTATGGCTTCTGAGGCGGAAAGAACCAGCTGGGGCTCTAGGGGGTATCCCC
[124 nt withheld, positions 1397-1520]
C
[91 nt withheld, positions 1522-1612]
A
[49 nt withheld, positions 1614-1662]
CCTTTGACGTTGGAGTCCACGTTCTTT
[37 nt withheld, positions 1690-1726]
ACCCTATCTCGGTCTATTCTTTTGATTTATAAGGGATTTTGCCGATTTCGGCCTATTGGTTAAAAAATGA
GCTGATTTAACAAAAATTTAACGCGAATTAATTCTGTGGAATGTGTGTCAGTTAGGGTGTGGAAAGTCCC
CAGGCTCCCCAGCAGGCAGAAGTATGCAAAGCATGCATCTCAATTAGTCAGCAACCAGGTGTGGAAAGTC
CCCAGGCTCCCCAGCAGGCAGAAGTATGCAAAGCATGCATCTCAATTAGTCAGCAACCATAGTCCCGCCC
CTAACTCCGCCCATCCCGCCCCTAACTCCGCCCAGTTCCGCCCATTCTCCGCCCCATGGCTGACTAATTT
TTTTTATTTATGCAGAGGCCGAGGCCGCCTCTGCCTCTGAGCTATTCCAGAAGTAGTGAGGAGGCTTTTT
TGGAGGCCTAGGCTTTTGCAAAAAGCTCCCGGGAGCTTGTATATCCATTTTCGGATCTGATCAAGAGACA
GGATGAGGATCGTTTCGCATGATTGAACAAGATGGATTGCACGCAGGTTCTCCGGCCGCTTGGGTGGAGA
GGCTATTCGGCTATGACTGGGCACAACAGACAATCGGCTGCTCTGATGCCGCCGTGTTCCGGCTGTCAGC
GCAGGGGCGCCCGGTTCTTTTTGTCAAGACCGACCTGTCCGGTGCCCTGAATGAACTGCAGGACGAGGCA
GCGCGGCTATCGTGGCTGGCCACGACGGGCGTTCCTTGCGCAGCTGTGCTCGACGTTGTCACTGAAGCGG
GAAGGGACTGGCTGCTATTGGGCGAAGTGCCGGGGCAGGATCTCCTGTCATCTCACCTTGCTCCTGCCGA
GAAAGTATCCATCATGGCTGATGCAATGCGGCGGCTGCATACGCTTGATCCGGCTACCTGCCCATTCGAC
CACCAAGCGAAACATCGCATCGAGCGAGCACGTACTCGGATGGAAGCCGGTCTTGTCGATCAGGATGATC
TGGACGAAGAGCATCAGGGGCTCGCGCCAGCCGAACTGTTCGCCAGGCTCAAGGCGCGCATGCCCGACGG
CGAGGATCTCGTCGTGACCCATGGCGATGCCTGCTTGCCGAATATCATGGTGGAAAATGGCCGCTTTTCT
GGATTCATCGACTGTGGCCGGCTGGGTGTGGCGGACCGCTATCAGGACATAGCGTTGGCTACCCGTGATA
TTGCTGAAGAGCTTGGCGGCGAATGGGCTGACCGCTTCCTCGTGCTTTACGGTATCGCCGCTCCCGATTC
GCAGCGCATCGCCTTCTATCGCCTTCTTGACGAGTTCTTCTGAGCGGGACTCTGGGGTTCGAAATGACCG
ACCAAGCGACGCCCAACCTGCCATCACGAGATTTCGATTCCACCGCCGCCTTCTATGAAAGGTTGGGCTT
CGGAATCGTTTTCCGGGACGCCGGCTGGATGATCCTCCAGCGCGGGGATCTCATGCTGGAGTTCTTCGCC
CACCCCAACTTGTTTATTGCAGCTTATAATGGTTACAAATAAAGCAATAGCATCACAAATTTCACAAATA
AAGCATTTTTTTCACTGCATTCTAGTTGTGGTTTGTCCAAACTCATCAATGTATCTTATCATGTCTGTAT
ACCGTCGACCTCTAGCTAGAGCTTGGCGTAATCATGGTCATAGCTGTTTCCTGTGTGAAATTGTTATCCG
CTCACAATTCCACACAACATACGAGCCGGAAGCATAAAGTGTAAAGCCTGGGGTGCCTAATGAGTGAGCT
AACTCACATTAATTGCGTTGCGCTCACTGCCCGCTTTCCAGTCGGGAAACCTGTCGTGCCAGCTGCATTA
ATGAATCGGCCAACGCGCGGGGAGAGGCGGTTTGCGTATTGGGCGCTCTTCCGCTTCCTCGCTCACTGAC
TCGCTGCGCTCGGTCGTTCGGCTGCGGCGAGCGGTATCAGCTCACTCAAAGGCGGTAATACGGTTATCCA
CAGAATCAGGGGATAACGCAGGAAAGAACATGTGAGCAAAAGGCCAGCAAAAGGCCAGGAACCGTAAAAA
GGCCGCGTTGCTGGCGTTTTTCCATAGGCTCCGCCCCCCTGACGAGCATCACAAAAATCGACGCTCAAGT
CAGAGGTGGCGAAACCCGACAGGACTATAAAGATACCAGGCGTTTCCCCCTGGAAGCTCCCTCGTGCGCT
CTCCTGTTCCGACCCTGCCGCTTACCGGATACCTGTCCGCCTTTCTCCCTTCGGGAAGCGTGGCGCTTTC
TCATAGCTCACGCTGTAGGTATCTCAGTTCGGTGTAGGTCGTTCGCTCCAAGCTGGGCTGTGTGCACGAA
CCCCCCGTTCAGCCCGACCGCTGCGCCTTATCCGGTAACTATCGTCTTGAGTCCAACCCGGTAAGACACG
ACTTATCGCCACTGGCAGCAGCCACTGGTAACAGGATTAGCAGAGCGAGGTATGTAGGCGGTGCTACAGA
GTTCTTGAAGTGGTGGCCTAACTACGGCTACACTAGAAGAACAGTATTTGGTATCTGCGCTCTGCTGAAG
CCAGTTACCTTCGGAAAAAGAGTTGGTAGCTCTTGATCCGGCAAACAAACCACCGCTGGTAGCGGTTTTT
TTGTTTGCAAGCAGCAGATTACGCGCAGAAAAAAAGGATCTCAAGAAGATCCTTTGATCTTTTCTACGGG
GTCTGACGCTCAGTGGAACGAAAACTCACGTTAAGGGATTTTGGTCATGAGATTATCAAAAAGGATCTTC
ACCTAGATCCTTTTAAATTAAAAATGAAGTTTTAAATCAATCTAAAGTATATATGAGTAAACTTGGTCTG
ACAGTTACCAATGCTTAATCAGTGAGGCACCTATCTCAGCGATCTGTCTATTTCGTTCATCCATAGTTGC
CTGACTCCCCGTCGTGTAGATAACTACGATACGGGAGGGCTTACCATCTGGCCCCAGTGCTGCAATGATA
CCGCGAGACCCACGCTCACCGGCTCCAGATTTATCAGCAATAAACCAGCCAGCCGGAAGGGCCGAGCGCA
GAAGTGGTCCTGCAACTTTATCCGCCTCCATCCAGTCTATTAATTGTTGCCGGGAAGCTAGAGTAAGTAG
TTCGCCAGTTAATAGTTTGCGCAACGTTGTTGCCATTGCTACAGGCATCGTGGTGTCACGCTCGTCGTTT
GGTATGGCTTCATTCAGCTCCGGTTCCCAACGATCAAGGCGAGTTACATGATCCCCCATGTTGTGCAAAA
AAGCGGTTAGCTCCTTCGGTCCTCCGATCGTTGTCAGAAGTAAGTTGGCCGCAGTGTTATCACTCATGGT
TATGGCAGCACTGCATAATTCTCTTACTGTCATGCCATCCGTAAGATGCTTTTCTGTGACTGGTGAGTAC
TCAACCAAGTCATTCTGAGAATAGTGTATGCGGCGACCGAGTTGCTCTTGCCCGGCGTCAATACGGGATA
ATACCGCGCCACATAGCAGAACTTTAAAAGTGCTCATCATTGGAAAACGTTCTTCGGGGCGAAAACTCTC
AAGGATCTTACCGCTGTTGAGATCCAGTTCGATGTAACCCACTCGTGCACCCAACTGATCTTCAGCATCT
TTTACTTTCACCAGCGTTTCTGGGTGAGCAAAAACAGGAAGGCAAAATGCCGCAAAAAAGGGAATAAGGG
CGACACGGAAATGTTGAATACTCATACTCTTCCTTTTTCAATATTATTGAAGCATTTATCAGGGTTATTG
TCTCATGAGCGGATACATATTTGAATGTATTTAGAAAAATAAACAAATAGGGGTTCCGCGCACATTTCCC
CGAAAAGTGCCACCTGACGTC
Features (pLannotate 1.2.2; 20 found; start..end, strand, type, name):
     28..80      -  misc_feature   bom (fragment): basis of mobility region from pBR322
    235..614     +  enhancer       CMV enhancer: human cytomegalovirus immediate early enhancer
    615..818     +  promoter       CMV promoter: human cytomegalovirus (CMV) immediate early promoter
    814..847     +  LTR            5' LTR (truncated) (fragment): truncated 5' long terminal repeat (LTR) from HIV-1
    863..881     +  promoter       T7 promoter: promoter for bacteriophage T7 RNA polymerase
    994..1078    +  ncRNA          mir-190: Accession: RF00672 - microRNA mir-190
   1127..1351    +  polyA_signal   bGH poly(A) signal: bovine growth hormone polyadenylation signal
   1355..1376    +  promoter       SV40 promoter (fragment): SV40 enhancer and early promoter
   1397..1825    +  rep_origin     f1 ori (sequence partly withheld): f1 bacteriophage origin of replication; arrow indicates direction of (+) strand synthesis
   1839..2168    +  promoter       SV40 promoter: SV40 enhancer and early promoter
   2235..3026    +  CDS            neo: KKA2_KLEPN - Also known as kan, nptII. Experimental evidence at protein level: Swiss-Prot protein existence level 1. Resistance to kanamycin, neomycin, paromomycin, ribostamycin, butirosin and gentamicin B. From Klebsiella pneumoniae.
   3050..3208    +  CDS            ble (fragment): BLE_KLEPN - Experimental evidence at protein level: Swiss-Prot protein existence level 1. Binding protein with a strong affinity to the bleomycin family of antibiotics. Binds to CL990; an antimitotic-antibiotic compound. From Klebsiella pneumoniae.
   3203..3324    +  polyA_signal   SV40 poly(A) signal: SV40 polyadenylation signal
   3397..3413    -  protein_bind   lac operator: The lac repressor binds to the lac operator to inhibit transcription in E. coli. This inhibition can be relieved by adding lactose or isopropyl-β-D-thiogalactopyranoside (IPTG). lac repressor encoded by lacI
   3421..3451    -  promoter       lac promoter: promoter for the E. coli lac operon
   3466..3487    -  protein_bind   CAP binding site: CAP binding activates transcription in the presence of cAMP. E. coli catabolite activator protein
   3500..3592    -  CDS            lacI (fragment): lac repressor; lacI; The lac repressor binds to the lac operator to inhibit transcription in E. coli. This inhibition can be relieved by adding lactose or isopropyl-β-D-thiogalactopyranoside (IPTG).
   3775..4360    -  rep_origin     ori: high-copy-number ColE1/pMB1/pBR322/pUC origin of replication
   4531..5391    -  CDS            AmpR: β-lactamase; bla; confers resistance to ampicillin, carbenicillin, and related antibiotics
   5392..5496    -  promoter       AmpR promoter: bla
