[The description below was written by a language model from this plasmid's Addgene catalogue record and pLannotate feature annotations shown in this document.]
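Description:
miR190 in pcDNA3.1 is a mammalian expression plasmid of about 5.5 kb that carries the human microRNA miR-190 (MIR190A) in the Invitrogen pcDNA3.1 backbone. It is propagated in E. coli through a high-copy ColE1/pUC-type origin and selected with ampicillin via the β-lactamase gene and its own promoter. An f1 phage origin, which permits single-stranded DNA production, is also present. Short annotated fragments such as the lac promoter/operator region, a lacI piece, a ble fragment and a small HIV-1 LTR-like match appear to be backbone remnants or similarity hits rather than functional modules.

The payload is a short segment containing the mir-190 hairpin, annotated as an ncRNA of roughly 85 nt. It was inserted at a single XhoI site that is retained on both sides, so orientation had to be established after cloning; the feature table shows it on the same strand as the promoter. Transcription is driven by the human cytomegalovirus immediate early enhancer and promoter and terminated by the bovine growth hormone polyadenylation signal. The resulting Pol II transcript is expected to be processed by the cellular microRNA machinery into mature miR-190. A T7 promoter sits between the CMV promoter and the insert, which would allow in vitro transcription. A separate cassette places the neomycin phosphotransferase gene under the SV40 early promoter with an SV40 poly(A) signal, allowing G418 selection of stably transfected cells.

The stated purpose is mammalian expression of miR190, that is, overexpression of the microRNA in transfected cells. The associated publication concerns circulating exosomal microRNAs in breast cancer patients, but the record does not detail the specific experiments in which this plasmid was used.
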