Addgene plasmid #78122: miR190 in pcDNA3.1
Purpose: Mammalian expression of miR190
Depositing lab: Heidi Schwarzenbach. Depositing organization: Universitaetsklinikum Hamburg-Eppendorf. Publication: Increased serum levels of circulating exosomal microRNA-373 in receptor-negative breast cancer patients. Eichelser C, Stuckrath I, Muller V, Milde-Langosch K, Wikman H, Pantel K, Schwarzenbach H. Oncotarget. 2014 Oct 30;5(20):9650-63. 10.18632/oncotarget.2520 PubMed 25333260.
Backbone
  Vector backbone: pcDNA3.1
  Backbone manufacturer: Invitrogen
  Vector type: Mammalian Expression
Growth in bacteria
  Bacterial resistance: Ampicillin, 100 μg/mL
  Growth temperature: 37°C
  Growth strain: DH5alpha
  Copy number: High Copy
Gene/Insert
  Gene/Insert name: miR190
  Species: H. sapiens (human)
  Entrez Gene: MIR190A (a.k.a. MIR190, MIRN190, hsa-mir-190a, miR-190, mir-190a)
  Promoter: CMV
  Cloning method: Restriction Enzyme; 5′ cloning site XhoI (not destroyed); 3′ cloning site XhoI (not destroyed)
  Sequencing primers: 5′ CMV-F; 3′ BGH-Rev
Terms and licenses: Academic/Nonprofit Terms; Industry Terms: Not Available to Industry
How to cite: miR190 in pcDNA3.1 was a gift from Heidi Schwarzenbach (Addgene plasmid # 78122 ; http://n2t.net/addgene:78122 ; RRID:Addgene_78122)
