>Addgene plasmid #78122 | miR190 in pcDNA3.1 | depositor partial sequence | sequence record 146604 | mir190_for
CTCGAGATCTTGCAGGCCTCTGTGTGATATGTTTGATATATTAGGTTGTTATTTAATCCAAC
