>Addgene plasmid #78122 | miR190 in pcDNA3.1 | depositor partial sequence | sequence record 146605 | mir190_rev
CTCGAGGATCGGCAAGACACTGTAGGAATATGTTTGATATATAGTTGGATTAAATAACAAC
