>Addgene plasmid #78122 | miR190 in pcDNA3.1 | addgene partial sequence | sequence record 146717 | CMV-F 5'-CGCAAATGGGCGGTAGGCGTG-3'
CAGAGCTCTCTGGCTAACTAGAGAACCCACTGCTTACTGGCTTATCGAAATTAATACGACTCACTATAGG
GAGACCCAAGCTGGCTAGCGTTTAAACTTAAGCTTGGTACCGAGCTCGGATCCACTAGTCCAGTGTGGTG
GAATTCTGCAGATATCCAGCACAGTGGCGGCCGCTCGAGATCTTGCAGGCCTCTGTGTGATATGTTTGAT
ATATTAGGTTGTTATTTAATCCAACTATATATCAAACATATTCCTACAGTGTCTTGCCGATCCTCGAGTC
TAGAGGGCCCGTTTAAACCCGCTGATCAGCCTCGACTGTGCCTTCTAGTTGCCAGCCATCTGTTGTTTGC
CCCTCCCCCGTGCCTTCCTTGACCCTGGAAGGTGCCACTCCCACTGTCCTTTCCTAATAAAATGAGGAAA
TTGCATCGCATTGTCTGAGTAGGTGTCATTCTATTCTGGGGGGTGGGGTGGGGCAGGACAGCAAGGGGGA
GGATTGGGAAGACAATAGCAGGCATGCTGGGGATGCGGTGGGCTCTATGGCTTCTGAGGCGGAAAGAACC
AGCTGGGGCTCTAGGGGGTATCCCC
[124 nt withheld, positions 586-709]
C
[91 nt withheld, positions 711-801]
A
[49 nt withheld, positions 803-851]
CCTTTGACGTT
