>Addgene plasmid #78122 | miR190 in pcDNA3.1 | addgene partial sequence | sequence record 146843 | SV40pro-F2 5'-CCCCATGGCTGACTAATTTTT-3'
CCTCTGCCTCTGAGCTATTCCAGAAGTAGTGAGGAGGCTTTTTTGGAGGCCTAGGCTTTTGCAAAAAGCT
CCCGGGAGCTTGTATATCCATTTTCGGATCTGATCAAGAGACAGGATGAGGATCGTTTCGCATGATTGAA
CAAGATGGATTGCACGCAGGTTCTCCGGCCGCTTGGGTGGAGAGGCTATTCGGCTATGACTGGGCACAAC
AGACAATCGGCTGCTCTGATGCCGCCGTGTTCCGGCTGTCAGCGCAGGGGCGCCCGGTTCTTTTTGTCAA
GACCGACCTGTCCGGTGCCCTGAATGAACTGCAGGACGAGGCAGCGCGGCTATCGTGGCTGGCCACGACG
GGCGTTCCTTGCGCAGCTGTGCTCGACGTTGTCACTGAAGCGGGAAGGGACTGGCTGCTATTGGGCGAAG
TGCCGGGGCAGGATCTCCTGTCATCTCACCTTGCTCCTGCCGAGAAAGTATCCATCATGGCTGATGCAAT
GCGGCGGCTGCATACGCTTGATCCGGCTACCTGCCCATTCGACCACCAAGCGAAACATCGCATCGAGCGA
GCACGTACTCGGATGGAAGCCGGTCTTGTCGATCAGGATGATCTGGACGAAGAGCATCAGGGGCTCGCGC
CAGCCGAACTGTTCGCCAGGCTCAAGGCGCGCATGCCCGACGGCGAGGATCTCGTCGTGACCCATGGCGA
TGCCTGCTTGCCGAATATCATGGTGGAAAATGGCCGCTTTTCTGGATTCATCGACTGTGGCCGGCTGGGT
GTGGCGGACCGCTATCAGGACATAGCGTTGGCTACCCGTGATATTGCTGAAGAGCTTGGCGGCGAATGGG
CTGACCGCTTCCTCGTGCTTTACGGTATCGCCGCTCCCGATTCGCAGCGCATCGCCTTCTATCGCCTTCT
TGACGAGTTCTTCTGAGCGGGACTCTGGGGTTCGAAATGACCGACCAAGCGACGCCCAACCTGCCA
